>Addgene plasmid #153502 | pAGM9121_Cci-UPO SP | addgene full sequence | sequence record 310584 | Addgene NGS Result
GTGCCGAGGCACGAACCCAGTGGACATAAGCCTGTTCGGTTCGTAAGCTGTAATGCAAGTAGCGTATGCG
CTCACGCAACTGGTCCAGAACCTTGACCGAACGCAGCGGTGGTAACGGCGCAGTGGCGGTTTTCATGGCT
TGTTATGACTGTTTTTTTGGGGTACAGTCTATGCCTCGGGCATCCAAGCAGCAAGCGCGTTACGCCGTGG
GTCGATGTTTGATGTTATGGAGCAGCAACGATGTTACGCAGCAGGGCAGTCGCCCTAAAACAAAGTTAAA
CATCATGGGGGAAGCGGTGATCGCCGAAGTATCGACTCAACTATCAGAGGTAGTTGGCGTCATCGAGCGC
CATCTCGAACCGACGTTGCTGGCCGTACATTTGTACGGCTCCGCAGTGGATGGCGGCCTGAAGCCACACA
GCGATATTGATTTGCTGGTTACGGTGACCGTAAGGCTTGATGAAACAACGCGGCGAGCTTTGATCAACGA
CCTTTTGGAAACTTCGGCTTCCCCTGGAGAGAGCGAGATTCTCCGCGCTGTAGAAGTCACCATTGTTGTG
CACGACGACATCATTCCGTGGCGTTATCCAGCTAAGCGCGAACTGCAATTTGGAGAATGGCAGCGCAATG
ACATTCTTGCAGGTATCTTCGAGCCAGCCACGATCGACATTGATCTGGCTATCTTGCTGACAAAAGCAAG
AGAACATAGCGTTGCCTTGGTAGGTCCAGCGGCGGAGGAACTCTTTGATCCGGTTCCTGAACAGGATCTA
TTTGAGGCGCTAAATGAAACCTTAACGCTATGGAACTCGCCGCCCGACTGGGCTGGCGATGAGCGAAATG
TAGTGCTTACGTTGTCCCGCATTTGGTACAGCGCAGTAACCGGCAAAATCGCGCCGAAGGATGTCGCTGC
CGACTGGGCAATGGAGCGCCTGCCGGCCCAGTATCAGCCCGTCATACTTGAAGCTAGACAGGCTTATCTT
GGACAAGAAGAAGATCGCTTGGCCTCGCGCGCAGATCAGTTGGAAGAATTTGTCCATTACGTGAAAGGCG
AGATCACCAAGGTAGTCGGCAAATAATGTCTAGCTAGAAATTCGTTCAAGCCGACGCCGCTTCGCGGCGC
GGCTTAACTCAAGCGTTAGATGCACTAAGCACATAATTGCTCACAGCCAAACTATCAGGTCAAGTCTGCT
TTTATTATTTTTAAGCGTGCATAATAAGCCCTACACAAATTGGGAGATATATCATGCTGTCAGACCAAGT
TTACTCATATATACTTTAGATTGATTTAAAACTTCATTTTTAATTTAAAAGGATCTAGGTGAAGATCCTT
TTTGATAATCTCATGACCAAAATCCCTTAACGTGAGTTTTCGTTCCACTGAGCGTCAGACCCCGTAGAAA
AGATCAAAGGATCTTCTTGAGATCCTTTTTTTCTGCGCGTAATCTGCTGCTTGCAAACAAAAAAACCACC
GCTACCAGCGGTGGTTTGTTTGCCGGATCAAGAGCTACCAACTCTTTTTCCGAAGGTAACTGGCTTCAGC
AGAGCGCAGATACCAAATACTGTTCTTCTAGTGTAGCCGTAGTTAGGCCACCACTTCAAGAACTCTGTAG
CACCGCCTACATACCTCGCTCTGCTAATCCTGTTACCAGTGGCTGCTGCCAGTGGCGATAAGTCGTGTCT
TACCGGGTTGGACTCAAGACGATAGTTACCGGATAAGGCGCAGCGGTCGGGCTGAACGGGGGGTTCGTGC
ACACAGCCCAGCTTGGAGCGAACGACCTACACCGAACTGAGATACCTACAGCGTGAGCTATGAGAAAGCG
CCACGCTTCCCGAAGGGAGAAAGGCGGACAGGTATCCGGTAAGCGGCAGGGTCGGAACAGGAGAGCGCAC
GAGGGAGCTTCCAGGGGGAAACGCCTGGTATCTTTATAGTCCTGTCGGGTTTCGCCACCTCTGACTTGAG
CGTCGATTTTTGTGATGCTCGTCAGGGGGGCGGAGCCTATGGAAAAACGCCAGCAACGCGGCCTTTTTAC
GGTTCCTGCACTCTGTGGTCTCAAATGATCTCGACCTCGAAGCATCTCTTTGTGCTTCTTCCTCTTTTCC
TAGTCTCACATCTCTCCCTCGTTCTCGGTTTCCCGGCGTACGCGTCCCTTGGAGGTTTAACCGAGCGTCA
AGTCGAAGAGTACACGTCCAAGCTCCCTATCGTAGCACGAGACCACGAA
Features (pLannotate 1.2.2; 4 found; start..end, strand, type, name):
     23..46      +  promoter       Pc promoter (fragment): intI1 (promoter lies within the coding sequence); class 1 integron promoter
    222..278     +  CDS            GmR (fragment): gentamycin acetyltransferase; aacC1; confers resistance to gentamycin
    289..1076    +  CDS            SmR (fragment): aminoglycoside adenylyltransferase (Murphy, 1985); aadA; confers resistance to spectinomycin and streptomycin
   1417..2005    +  rep_origin     ori: high-copy-number ColE1/pMB1/pBR322/pUC origin of replication
