[The description below was written by a language model from this plasmid's Addgene catalogue record and pLannotate feature annotations shown in this document.]
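Description:
pAGM9121_Cci-UPO SP is a small (about 2.2 kb) synthetic-biology donor plasmid that stores the signal peptide of an unspecific peroxygenase (UPO) from the fungus Coprinopsis cinerea as a reusable part. It is built on the pAGM9121 backbone, which is generally known as a universal level 0 acceptor in the MoClo/Golden Gate modular cloning system, where Type IIS restriction enzymes release a part with defined overhangs for ordered assembly. The record itself lists the cloning method only as restriction enzyme-based, with the cloning sites unknown. The plasmid is propagated in E. coli at high copy number from a ColE1/pUC-type origin and is selected with spectinomycin. This matches the annotated aadA (SmR) aminoglycoside adenylyltransferase gene. The short Pc integron promoter fragment and the small gentamicin acetyltransferase fragment upstream of aadA appear to be remnants of the integron-derived resistance cassette rather than functional elements in their own right.

The automated feature table annotates only backbone elements. The signal peptide insert was not detected, and its position, length and flanking sites are not stated in the record. No promoter, terminator or yeast replication or selection elements are annotated, consistent with a part-storage plasmid rather than an expression vector. According to the stated purpose and the associated publication title, the plasmid supplies one signal peptide option in a modular secretion system spanning two yeast species. The signal peptide module would presumably be combined with UPO genes and other parts to find combinations that give efficient secretion of unspecific peroxygenases for production and preparative use.
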