Addgene plasmid #153502: pAGM9121_Cci-UPO SP
Purpose: Coprinopsis cinerea Unspecific Peroxygenase Signal Peptide Donor Plasmid
Depositing lab: Sylvestre Marillonnet. Depositing organization: Leibniz Institute of Plant Biochemistry (IPB). Publication: A modular two yeast species secretion system for the production and preparative application of unspecific peroxygenases. Pullmann P, Knorrscheidt A, Munch J, Palme PR, Hoehenwarter W, Marillonnet S, Alcalde M, Westermann B, Weissenborn MJ. Commun Biol. 2021 May 12;4(1):562. doi: 10.1038/s42003-021-02076-3. PubMed 33980981.
Backbone
  Vector backbone: pAGM9121
  Vector type: Synthetic Biology
Growth in bacteria
  Bacterial resistance: Spectinomycin, 50 μg/mL
  Growth temperature: 37°C
  Growth strain: DH5alpha
  Copy number: High Copy
Gene/Insert
  Gene/Insert name: Unspecific peroxygenase SP (alt name: UPO)
  Species: Coprinopsis cinerea
  Cloning method: Restriction Enzyme; 5′ cloning site Unknown (unknown if destroyed)
Terms and licenses: Academic/Nonprofit Terms; Industry Terms: Not Available to Industry
Depositor comments: Please visit https://www.biorxiv.org/content/10.1101/2020.07.22.216432v1 for bioRxiv preprint.
How to cite: pAGM9121_Cci-UPO SP was a gift from Sylvestre Marillonnet (Addgene plasmid # 153502 ; http://n2t.net/addgene:153502 ; RRID:Addgene_153502)
